Addgene plasmid #37275: pCS2TAL3-DD
Purpose: (Empty Backbone) TALEN backbone vector for use with the Golden Gate TALEN Kit in place of pTAL1-4. Shorter N- and C-terminal tal protein segments increases mutation induction; Fok I DD (improved version=pCS2TAL3-DDD)
Depositing lab: David Grunwald. Depositing organization: University of Utah. Publication: Simple Methods for Generating and Detecting Locus-Specific Mutations Induced with TALENs in the Zebrafish Genome. Dahlem TJ, Hoshijima K, Jurynec MJ, Gunther D, Starker CG, Locke AS, Weis AM, Voytas DF, Grunwald DJ. PLoS Genet. 2012 Aug;8(8):e1002861. Epub 2012 Aug 16. 10.1371/journal.pgen.1002861 PubMed 22916025.
Backbone
  Vector backbone: pCS2
  Backbone size (bp): 4168
  Modifications to backbone: The tal1c sequence from Dan Voytas lab's pTAL3 vector (1214-2210nt) consisting of a truncated N terminal and C terminal Tal protein regions and a LacZ screening module for use in Golden Gate cloning was PCR cloned into the KpnI and BamHI sites of the pCS2-Flag-TTGZFP-FokI-DD vector from Scot Wolfe's lab, making the new vector pCS2TAL3-DD. A Esp3I site in the FokI domain of the backbone vector was modified without changing the coding sequence.
  Vector type: Mammalian Expression, Bacterial Expression
  Promoter: CMV
  Selectable markers: LacZ
  Tag / fusion protein: Flag (N terminal on backbone); Fok I DD (C terminal on backbone); Tal-N (N terminal on backbone); Tal-C (C terminal on backbone)
Growth in bacteria
  Bacterial resistance: Ampicillin, 100 μg/mL
  Growth temperature: 37°C
  Growth strain: DH5alpha
  Copy number: High Copy
Gene/Insert
  Cloning method: Restriction Enzyme
  Sequencing primers: 5′ TTGGCGTCGGCAAACAGTGG; 3′ GGCAACGCGATGGGACGT
Terms and licenses: Academic/Nonprofit Terms; Industry Terms: Not Available to Industry
Depositor comments: For more information on Grunwald TALEN Add-On Plasmids please refer to: http://www.addgene.org/TALeffector/goldengate/add-ons/#grunwald
How to cite: pCS2TAL3-DD was a gift from David Grunwald (Addgene plasmid # 37275 ; http://n2t.net/addgene:37275 ; RRID:Addgene_37275)
