[The description below was written by a language model from this plasmid's Addgene catalogue record and pLannotate feature annotations shown in this document.]
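Description:
pCS2TAL3-DD is an empty TALEN destination backbone built on pCS2, designed to receive custom TAL effector repeat arrays assembled with the Golden Gate TALEN kit, where it substitutes for the kit's pTAL1-4 vectors. It is maintained in E. coli as a high-copy plasmid through a ColE1/pUC-type origin with ampicillin resistance (AmpR under its own bla promoter), and it also carries an f1 origin. The sequence record is 5,768 nt.

The expression unit is driven by the simian CMV IE94 enhancer/promoter, followed by an SP6 promoter, an arrangement typical of pCS2 that permits both expression in vertebrate cells and in vitro transcription of mRNA. The open reading frame begins with a 3xFLAG tag and continues into a truncated N-terminal TAL protein segment. Next comes a lacZα screening module (lac promoter, operator and CAP site, in reverse orientation), then a truncated C-terminal TAL segment fused to the FokI cleavage domain in its DD variant, with an SV40 polyadenylation signal at the end. During Golden Gate cloning the lacZα cassette is replaced by the repeat array, so correct assemblies can be identified by blue/white screening and yield a continuous FLAG-TAL-FokI coding sequence. An Esp3I site within FokI was removed silently, presumably so that it does not interfere with this assembly step.

According to the record, the shortened N- and C-terminal TAL segments increase mutation induction. Because FokI must dimerize to cut, TALENs are used as pairs binding flanking half-sites. The associated work applied such nucleases to locus-specific mutagenesis in zebrafish. The record notes that pCS2TAL3-DDD is an improved version.
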