Features (pLannotate 1.2.2; 26 found; start..end, strand, type, name):
     35..53      +  promoter       SP6 promoter: promoter for bacteriophage SP6 RNA polymerase
    118..183     +  CDS            3xFLAG: three tandem FLAG® epitope tags, followed by an enterokinase cleavage site
    190..594     +  CDS            avrXa10 (fragment): AVX10_XANOO - Experimental evidence at protein level: Swiss-Prot protein existence level 1. Avirulence protein. Induces the hypersensitive response (HR)in rice plants carrying the resistance gene Xa10. Activity depends on the presence of the core repeat domains; replacement with repeat domains from other proteins (AvrBs3 of X.euvesicatoria (AC P14727) or AvrXa7 of this organism) does not elicit the HR. Probably acts as a transcription factor in its host plant (rice) to induce plant resistance or disease. From Xanthomonas oryzae pv. oryzae.
    602..620     -  rep_origin     f1 ori (fragment): f1 bacteriophage origin of replication; arrow indicates direction of (+) strand synthesis
    625..780     -  CDS            lacZα (fragment): LacZα fragment of β-galactosidase; lacZ fragment
    788..806     +  promoter       T7 promoter: promoter for bacteriophage T7 RNA polymerase
    815..838     -  misc_feature   MCS (fragment): pBluescript multiple cloning site
    854..872     -  promoter       T3 promoter: promoter for bacteriophage T3 RNA polymerase
    917..933     -  protein_bind   lac operator: The lac repressor binds to the lac operator to inhibit transcription in E. coli. This inhibition can be relieved by adding lactose or isopropyl-β-D-thiogalactopyranoside (IPTG). lac repressor encoded by lacI
    941..971     -  promoter       lac promoter: promoter for the E. coli lac operon
    986..1007    -  protein_bind   CAP binding site: CAP binding activates transcription in the presence of cAMP. E. coli catabolite activator protein
   1046..1204    +  CDS            avrBs3 (fragment): AVRB3_XANEU - Experimental evidence at protein level: Swiss-Prot protein existence level 1. Avirulence protein. Acts as a transcription factor in C.annuum plants. In susceptible plants lacking the Bs3 resistance gene induces expression of a number of genes, including genes homologous to a family of auxin-induced genes, alpha-expansin genes, pectate lyase, anthocyanidin glucoside rhamnosyl transferase and at least one transcription factor, UPA20. Their expression leads to plant hypertrophy in mesophyll cells, probably mainly mediated by UPA20 (PubMed:17962565). In resistant plants induces the h
   1193..1780    +  CDS            FokI cleavage domain: nonspecific DNA cleavage domain of the FokI endonuclease (Li et al., 1992) must dimerize to be catalytically active
   1791..1808    -  promoter       T7 promoter (fragment): promoter for bacteriophage T7 RNA polymerase
   1813..1947    -  polyA_signal   SV40 poly(A) signal: SV40 polyadenylation signal
   2064..2082    -  promoter       T3 promoter: promoter for bacteriophage T3 RNA polymerase
   2127..2143    -  protein_bind   lac operator: The lac repressor binds to the lac operator to inhibit transcription in E. coli. This inhibition can be relieved by adding lactose or isopropyl-β-D-thiogalactopyranoside (IPTG). lac repressor encoded by lacI
   2151..2181    -  promoter       lac promoter: promoter for the E. coli lac operon
   2196..2217    -  protein_bind   CAP binding site: CAP binding activates transcription in the presence of cAMP. E. coli catabolite activator protein
   2230..2322    -  CDS            lacI (fragment): lac repressor; lacI; The lac repressor binds to the lac operator to inhibit transcription in E. coli. This inhibition can be relieved by adding lactose or isopropyl-β-D-thiogalactopyranoside (IPTG).
   2505..3093    -  rep_origin     ori: high-copy-number ColE1/pMB1/pBR322/pUC origin of replication
   3264..4124    -  CDS            AmpR: β-lactamase; bla; confers resistance to ampicillin, carbenicillin, and related antibiotics
   4125..4229    -  promoter       AmpR promoter: bla
   4282..4710    -  rep_origin     f1 ori (sequence partly withheld): f1 bacteriophage origin of replication; arrow indicates direction of (+) strand synthesis
   4715..4781    -  CDS            lacZα (fragment): LacZα fragment of β-galactosidase; lacZ fragment
   4784..5768    +  promoter       CMV IE94 promoter: enhancer/promoter region of simian cytomegalovirus major immediate early transcription unit IE94
>Addgene plasmid #37275 | pCS2TAL3-DD | depositor full sequence | sequence record 46872 | pCS2TAL3-DD sequence 5768 bps
CGCCATTCTGCCTGGGGACGTCGGAGCAAGCTTGATTTAGGTGACACTATAGAATACAAGCTACTTGTTC
TTTTTGCAGGATCTGCCACCATGGCTCCAAAGAAGAAGCGTAAGGTAGACTACAAAGACCATGACGGTGA
TTATAAAGATCATGACATCGATTACAAGGATGACGATGACAAGGGTACCGTGGATCTACGCACGCTCGGC
TACAGTCAGCAGCAGCAAGAGAAGATCAAACCGAAGGTGCGTTCGACAGTGGCGCAGCACCACGAGGCAC
TGGTGGGCCATGGGTTTACACACGCGCACATCGTTGCGCTCAGCCAACACCCGGCAGCGTTAGGGACCGT
CGCTGTCACGTATCAGCACATAATCACGGCGTTGCCAGAGGCGACACACGAAGACATCGTTGGCGTCGGC
AAACAGTGGTCCGGCGCACGCGCCCTGGAGGCCTTGCTCACGGATGCGGGGGAGTTGAGAGGTCCGCCGT
TACAGTTGGACACAGGCCAACTTGTGAAGATTGCAAAACGTGGCGGCGTGACCGCAATGGAGGCAGTGCA
TGCATCGCGCAATGCACTGACGGGTGCCCCCCTGGAGACGGGCGCCGCTACAGGGCGCGTCCCATTCGCC
ATTCAGGCTGCGCAACTGTTGGGAAGGGCGATCGGTGCGGGCCTCTTCGCTATTACGCCAGCTGGCGAAA
GGGGGATGTGCTGCAAGGCGATTAAGTTGGGTAACGCCAGGGTTTTCCCAGTCACGACGTTGTAAAACGA
CGGCCAGTGAGCGCGCGTAATACGACTCACTATAGGGCGAATTGGGTACCGGGCCCCCCCTCGAGGTCCT
CCAGCTTTTGTTCCCTTTAGTGAGGGTTAATTGCGCGCTTGGCGTAATCATGGTCATAGCTGTTTCCTGT
GTGAAATTGTTATCCGCTCACAATTCCACACAACATACGAGCCGGAAGCATAAAGTGTAAAGCCTGGGGT
GCCTAATGAGTGAGCTAACTCACATTAATTGCGTTGCGCTCACTGCCCGCTTTCCACCGGTCGTCTCCAA
CGACCACCTCGTCGCCTTGGCCTGCCTCGGCGGACGTCCTGCCATGGATGCAGTGAAAAAGGGATTGCCG
CACGCGCCGGAATTGATCAGAAGAGTCAATCGCCGTATTGGCGAACGCACGTCCCATCGCGTTGCCGGAT
CCCAACTAGTCAAAAGTGAACTGGAGGAGAAGAAATCTGAACTTCGTCATAAATTGAAATATGTGCCTCA
TGAATATATTGAATTAATTGAAATTGCCAGAAATTCCACTCAGGATAGAATTCTTGAAATGAAGGTAATG
GAATTTTTTATGAAAGTTTATGGATATAGAGGTAAACATTTGGGTGGATCAAGGAAACCGGACGGAGCAA
TTTATACTGTCGGATCTCCTATTGATTACGGTGTGATCGTGGATACTAAAGCTTATAGCGGAGGTTATAA
TCTGCCAATTGGCCAAGCAGATGAAATGCAAGACTATGTCGAAGAAAATCAAACACGAAACAAACATATC
AACCCTAATGAATGGTGGAAAGTCTATCCATCTTCTGTAACGGAATTTAAGTTTTTATTTGTGAGTGGTC
ACTTTAAAGGAAACTACAAAGCTCAGCTTACACGATTAAATCATATCACTAATTGTAATGGAGCTGTTCT
TAGTGTAGAAGAGCTTTTAATTGGTGGAGAAATGATTAAAGCCGGCACATTAACCTTAGAGGAAGTGCGC
CGGAAATTTAATAACGGCGAGATAAACTTTTAATCTAGAACTATAGTGAGTCGTATTACGTAGATCCAGA
CATGATAAGATACATTGATGAGTTTGGACAAACCACAACTAGAATGCAGTGAAAAAAATGCTTTATTTGT
GAAATTTGTGATGCTATTGCTTTATTTGTAACCATTATAAGCTGCAATAAACAAGTTAACAACAACAATT
GCATTCATTTTATGTTTCAGGTTCAGGGGGAGGTGTGGGAGGTTTTTTAATTCGCGGCCGCGGCGCCAAT
GCATTGGGCCCGGTACGTACCCAGCTTTTGTTCCCTTTAGTGAGGGTTAATTGCGCGCTTGGCGTAATCA
TGGTCATAGCTGTTTCCTGTGTGAAATTGTTATCCGCTCACAATTCCACACAACATACGAGCCGGAAGCA
TAAAGTGTAAAGCCTGGGGTGCCTAATGAGTGAGCTAACTCACATTAATTGCGTTGCGCTCACTGCCCGC
TTTCCAGTCGGGAAACCTGTCGTGCCAGCTGCATTAATGAATCGGCCAACGCGCGGGGAGAGGCGGTTTG
CGTATTGGGCGCTCTTCCGCTTCCTCGCTCACTGACTCGCTGCGCTCGGTCGTTCGGCTGCGGCGAGCGG
TATCAGCTCACTCAAAGGCGGTAATACGGTTATCCACAGAATCAGGGGATAACGCAGGAAAGAACATGTG
AGCAAAAGGCCAGCAAAAGGCCAGGAACCGTAAAAAGGCCGCGTTGCTGGCGTTTTTCCATAGGCTCCGC
CCCCCTGACGAGCATCACAAAAATCGACGCTCAAGTCAGAGGTGGCGAAACCCGACAGGACTATAAAGAT
ACCAGGCGTTTCCCCCTGGAAGCTCCCTCGTGCGCTCTCCTGTTCCGACCCTGCCGCTTACCGGATACCT
GTCCGCCTTTCTCCCTTCGGGAAGCGTGGCGCTTTCTCATAGCTCACGCTGTAGGTATCTCAGTTCGGTG
TAGGTCGTTCGCTCCAAGCTGGGCTGTGTGCACGAACCCCCCGTTCAGCCCGACCGCTGCGCCTTATCCG
GTAACTATCGTCTTGAGTCCAACCCGGTAAGACACGACTTATCGCCACTGGCAGCAGCCACTGGTAACAG
GATTAGCAGAGCGAGGTATGTAGGCGGTGCTACAGAGTTCTTGAAGTGGTGGCCTAACTACGGCTACACT
AGAAGGACAGTATTTGGTATCTGCGCTCTGCTGAAGCCAGTTACCTTCGGAAAAAGAGTTGGTAGCTCTT
GATCCGGCAAACAAACCACCGCTGGTAGCGGTGGTTTTTTTGTTTGCAAGCAGCAGATTACGCGCAGAAA
AAAAGGATCTCAAGAAGATCCTTTGATCTTTTCTACGGGGTCTGACGCTCAGTGGAACGAAAACTCACGT
TAAGGGATTTTGGTCATGAGATTATCAAAAAGGATCTTCACCTAGATCCTTTTAAATTAAAAATGAAGTT
TTAAATCAATCTAAAGTATATATGAGTAAACTTGGTCTGACAGTTACCAATGCTTAATCAGTGAGGCACC
TATCTCAGCGATCTGTCTATTTCGTTCATCCATAGTTGCCTGACTCCCCGTCGTGTAGATAACTACGATA
CGGGAGGGCTTACCATCTGGCCCCAGTGCTGCAATGATACCGCGAGACCCACGCTCACCGGCTCCAGATT
TATCAGCAATAAACCAGCCAGCCGGAAGGGCCGAGCGCAGAAGTGGTCCTGCAACTTTATCCGCCTCCAT
CCAGTCTATTAATTGTTGCCGGGAAGCTAGAGTAAGTAGTTCGCCAGTTAATAGTTTGCGCAACGTTGTT
GCCATTGCTACAGGCATCGTGGTGTCACGCTCGTCGTTTGGTATGGCTTCATTCAGCTCCGGTTCCCAAC
GATCAAGGCGAGTTACATGATCCCCCATGTTGTGCAAAAAAGCGGTTAGCTCCTTCGGTCCTCCGATCGT
TGTCAGAAGTAAGTTGGCCGCAGTGTTATCACTCATGGTTATGGCAGCACTGCATAATTCTCTTACTGTC
ATGCCATCCGTAAGATGCTTTTCTGTGACTGGTGAGTACTCAACCAAGTCATTCTGAGAATAGTGTATGC
GGCGACCGAGTTGCTCTTGCCCGGCGTCAATACGGGATAATACCGCGCCACATAGCAGAACTTTAAAAGT
GCTCATCATTGGAAAACGTTCTTCGGGGCGAAAACTCTCAAGGATCTTACCGCTGTTGAGATCCAGTTCG
ATGTAACCCACTCGTGCACCCAACTGATCTTCAGCATCTTTTACTTTCACCAGCGTTTCTGGGTGAGCAA
AAACAGGAAGGCAAAATGCCGCAAAAAAGGGAATAAGGGCGACACGGAAATGTTGAATACTCATACTCTT
CCTTTTTCAATATTATTGAAGCATTTATCAGGGTTATTGTCTCATGAGCGGATACATATTTGAATGTATT
TAGAAAAATAAACAAATAGGGGTTCCGCGCACATTTCCCCGAAAAGTGCCACCTAAATTGTAAGCGTTAA
TATTTTGTTAAAATTCGCGTTAAATTTTTGTTAAATCAGCTCATTTTTTAACCAATAGGCCGAAATCGGC
AAAATCCCTTATAAATCAAAAGAATAGACCGAGATAGGGT
[37 nt withheld, positions 4381-4417]
AAAGAACGTGGACTCCAACGTCAAAGG
[49 nt withheld, positions 4445-4493]
T
[91 nt withheld, positions 4495-4585]
G
[124 nt withheld, positions 4587-4710]
CCCATTCGCCATTCAGGCTGCGCAACTGTTGGGAAGGGCGATCGGTGCGGGCCTCTTCGCTATTACGCCA
GTCGACCATAGCCAATTCAATATGGCGTATATGGACTCATGCCAATTCAATATGGTGGATCTGGACCTGT
GCCAATTCAATATGGCGTATATGGACTCGTGCCAATTCAATATGGTGGATCTGGACCCCAGCCAATTCAA
TATGGCGGACTTGGCACCATGCCAATTCAATATGGCGGACTTGGCACTGTGCCAACTGGGGAGGGGTCTA
CTTGGCACGGTGCCAAGTTTGAGGAGGGGTCTTGGCCCTGTGCCAAGTCCGCCATATTGAATTGGCATGG
TGCCAATAATGGCGGCCATATTGGCTATATGCCAGGATCAATATATAGGCAATATCCAATATGGCCCTAT
GCCAATATGGCTATTGGCCAGGTTCAATACTATGTATTGGCCCTATGCCATATAGTATTCCATATATGGG
TTTTCCTATTGACGTAGATAGCCCCTCCCAATGGGCGGTCCCATATACCATATATGGGGCTTCCTAATAC
CGCCCATAGCCACTCCCCCATTGACGTCAATGGTCTCTATATATGGTCTTTCCTATTGACGTCATATGGG
CGGTCCTATTGACGTATATGGCGCCTCCCCCATTGACGTCAATTACGGTAAATGGCCCGCCTGGCTCAAT
GCCCATTGACGTCAATAGGACCACCCACCATTGACGTCAATGGGATGGCTCATTGCCCATTCATATCCGT
TCTCACGCCCCCTATTGACGTCAATGACGGTAAATGGCCCACTTGGCAGTACATCAATATCTATTAATAG
TAACTTGGCAAGTACATTACTATTGGAAGGACGCCAGGGTACATTGGCAGTACTCCCATTGACGTCAATG
GCGGTAAATGGCCCGCGATGGCTGCCAAGTACATCCCCATTGACGTCAATGGGGAGGGGCAATGACGCAA
ATGGGCGTTCCATTGACGTAAATGGGCGGTAGGCGTGCCTAATGGGAGGTCTATATAAGCAATGCTCGTT
TAGGGAAC
