>Addgene plasmid #37275 | pCS2TAL3-DD | addgene partial sequence | sequence record 54611 | LacZ-F2 5'-cctcttcgctattacgccag-3'
TCCCTTTAGTGAGGGTTAATTGCGCGCTTGGCGTAATCATGGTCATAGCTGTTTCCTGTGTGAAATTGTT
ATCCGCTCACAATTCCACACAACATACGAGCCGGAAGCATAAAGTGTAAAGCCTGGGGTGCCTAATGAGT
GAGCTAACTCACATTAATTGCGTTGCGCTCACTGCCCGCTTTCCACCGGTCGTCTCCAACGACCACCTCG
TCGCCTTGGCCTGCCTCGGCGGACGTCCTGCCATGGATGCAGTGAAAAAGGGATTGCCGCACGCGCCGGA
ATTGATCAGAAGAGTCAATCGCCGTATTGGCGAACGCACGTCCCATCGCGTTGCCGGATCCCAACTAGTC
AAAAGTGAACTGGAGGAGAAGAAATCTGAACTTCGTCATAAATTGAAATATGTGCCTCATGAATATATTG
AATTAATTGAAATTGCCAGAAATTCCACTCAGGATAGAATTCTTGAAATGAAGGTAATGGAATTTTTTAT
GAAAGTTTATGGATATAGAGGTAAACATTTGGGTGGATCAAGGAAACCGGACGGAGCAATTTATACTGTC
GGATCTCCTATTGATTACGGTGTGATCGTGGATACTAAAGCTTATAGCGGAGGTTATAATCTGCCAATTG
GCCAAGCAGATGAAATGCAAGACTATGTCGAAGAAAATCAAACACGAAACAAACATATCAACCCTAATGA
ATGGTGG
