>Addgene plasmid #37275 | pCS2TAL3-DD | addgene partial sequence | sequence record 66809 | CMV-F 5'-CGCAAATGGGCGGTAGGCGTG-3'
CTATATAAGCAATGCTCGTTTAGGGAACCGCCATTCTGCCTGGGGACGTCGGAGCAAGCTTGATTTAGGT
GACACTATAGAATACAAGCTACTTGTTCTTTTTGCAGGATCTGCCACCATGGCTCCAAAGAAGAAGCGTA
AGGTAGACTACAAAGACCATGACGGTGATTATAAAGATCATGACATCGATTACAAGGATGACGATGACAA
GGGTACCGTGGATCTACGCACGCTCGGCTACAGTCAGCAGCAGCAAGAGAAGATCAAACCGAAGGTGCGT
TCGACAGTGGCGCAGCACCACGAGGCACTGGTGGGCCATGGGTTTACACACGCGCACATCGTTGCGCTCA
GCCAACACCCGGCAGCGTTAGGGACCGTCGCTGTCACGTATCAGCACATAATCACGGCGTTGCCAGAGGC
GACACACGAAGACATCGTTGGCGTCGGCAAACAGTGGTCCGGCGCACGCGCCCTGGAGGCCTTGCTCACG
GATGCGGGGGAGTTGAGAGGTCCGCCGTTACAGTTGGACACAGGCCAACTTGTGAAGATTGCAAAACGTG
GCGGCGTGACCGCAATGGAGGCAGTGCATGCATCGCGCAATGCACTGACGGGTGCCCCCCTGGAGACGGG
CGCCGCTACAGGGCGCGTCCCATTCGCCATTCAGGCTGCGCAACTGTTGGGAAGGGCGATCGGTGCGGGC
CTCTTCGCTATTACGCCAGCTGGCGAAAGGGGGATGTGCTGCAAGGCGATTAAGTTGGGTAACGCCAGGG
TTTTCCCAGTCACGACGTTGTAAAACGACGGCCAGTGAGCGCGCGTAATACGACTCACTATAGGGCGAAT
TGGGTACCGGGCCCCCCCTCGAGGTCCTCCAGCTTTTGTTCCCTTTAGTGAGGGTTAATTGCGCGCTTGG
CGTAATCATGGTCATAGCTGTTTCCTG
