>Addgene plasmid #37275 | pCS2TAL3-DD | addgene partial sequence | sequence record 66812 | EBV-rev 5'-GTGGTTTGTCCAAACTCATC-3'
TGTCTGGATCTACGTAATACGACTCACTATAGTTCTAGATTAAAAGTTTATCTCGCCGTTATTAAATTTC
CGGCGCACTTCCTCTAAGGTTAATGTGCCGGCTTTAATCATTTCTCCACCAATTAAAAGCTCTTCTACAC
TAAGAACAGCTCCATTACAATTAGTGATATGATTTAATCGTGTAAGCTGAGCTTTGTAGTTTCCTTTAAA
GTGACCACTCACAAATAAAAACTTAAATTCCGTTACAGAAGATGGATAGACTTTCCACCATTCATTAGGG
TTGATATGTTTGTTTCGTGTTTGATTTTCTTCGACATAGTCTTGCATTTCATCTGCTTGGCCAATTGGCA
GATTATAACCTCCGCTATAAGCTTTAGTATCCACGATCACACCGTAATCAATAGGAGATCCGACAGTATA
AATTGCTCCGTCCGGTTTCCTTGATCCACCCAAATGTTTACCTCTATATCCATAAACTTTCATAAAAAAT
TCCATTACCTTCATTTCAAGAATTCTATCCTGAGTGGAATTTCTGGCAATTTCAATTAATTCAATATATT
CATGAGGCACATATTTCAATTTATGACGAAGTTCAGATTTCTTCTCCTCCAGTTCACTTTTGACTAGTTG
GGATCCGGCAACGCGATGGGACGTGCGTTCGCCAATACGGCGATTGACTCTTCTGATCAATTCCGGCGCG
TGCGGCAATCCCTTTTTCACTGCATCCATGGCAGGACGTCCGCCGAGGCAGGCCAAGGCGACGAGGTGGT
CGTTGGAGACGACCGGTGGAAAGCGGGCAGTGAGCGCAACGCAATTAATGTGAGTTAGCTCACTCATTAG
GCACCCCAGGCTTTACACTTTATGCTTCCGGCTCGTATGTTGTGTGGAATTGTGAGCGGATAACAATTTC
ACACAGGAAACAGCTATGACCATGATTACGCCA
